>Addgene plasmid #165465 | pCMV3Tag8li-hDDX50-HA | addgene full sequence | sequence record 327030 | Addgene NGS Result
CACATGTTCTTTCCTGCGTTATCCCCTGATTCTGTGGATAACCGTATTACCGCCATGCATTAGTTATTAA
TAGTAATCAATTACGGGGTCATTAGTTCATAGCCCATATATGGAGTTCCGCGTTACATAACTTACGGTAA
ATGGCCCGCCTGGCTGACCGCCCAACGACCCCCGCCCATTGACGTCAATAATGACGTATGTTCCCATAGT
AACGCCAATAGGGACTTTCCATTGACGTCAATGGGTGGAGTATTTACGGTAAACTGCCCACTTGGCAGTA
CATCAAGTGTATCATATGCCAAGTACGCCCCCTATTGACGTCAATGACGGTAAATGGCCCGCCTGGCATT
ATGCCCAGTACATGACCTTATGGGACTTTCCTACTTGGCAGTACATCTACGTATTAGTCATCGCTATTAC
CATGGTGATGCGGTTTTGGCAGTACATCAATGGGCGTGGATAGCGGTTTGACTCACGGGGATTTCCAAGT
CTCCACCCCATTGACGTCAATGGGAGTTTGTTTTGGCACCAAAATCAACGGGACTTTCCAAAATGTCGTA
ACAACTCCGCCCCATTGACGCAAATGGGCGGTAGGCGTGTACGGTGGGAGGTCTATATAAGCAGAGCTGG
TTTAGTGAACCGTCAGATCCGCTAGCGATTACGCCAAGCTCGAAATTAACCCTCACTAAAGGGAACAAAA
GCTGGCTCGAGGCCATGCCTGGGAAACTCCTCTGGGGGGACATTATGGAGCTGGAAGCACCCTTGGAGGA
GTCCGAGAGCCAGAAGAAGGAGAGGCAAAAGAGTGACAGAAGGAAGTCAAGGCACCATTATGACTCGGAT
GAGAAATCAGAAACAAGAGAAAATGGTGTTACAGATGACCTGGATGCTCCCAAGGCCAAAAAATCTAAAA
TGAAAGAGAAGCTAAATGGAGACACTGAAGAAGGATTTAATAGACTTTCAGATGAATTCTCCAAATCTCA
TAAGTCAAGAAGAAAAGATCTACCAAATGGAGATATAGATGAATATGAAAAAAAATCAAAGCGAGTATCA
TCTTTAGATACTTCTACTCATAAATCAAGTGATAATAAACTAGAGGAGACCTTAACACGTGAACAGAAAG
AAGGAGCCTTCTCCAATTTTCCTATTTCTGAAGAGACTATAAAGCTTCTGAAAGGTCGAGGGGTAACATA
TCTCTTTCCTATTCAAGTTAAGACCTTTGGTCCTGTATATGAAGGAAAAGATTTAATAGCTCAAGCACGG
ACAGGAACAGGAAAGACATTCTCTTTTGCCATCCCCTTAATTGAAAGACTCCAAAGAAATCAAGAAACAA
TTAAAAAAAGCCGCTCACCAAAGGTACTTGTTTTGGCTCCAACAAGGGAACTGGCAAACCAAGTAGCCAA
AGACTTCAAAGATATAACTAGGAAACTCAGCGTGGCGTGTTTTTATGGTGGAACATCATATCAAAGCCAA
ATTAATCATATTCGAAATGGTATTGACATCTTGGTTGGAACACCTGGTCGTATCAAAGACCATCTGCAGA
GTGGCCGATTGGATCTTTCTAAACTGCGACATGTTGTGCTTGATGAAGTGGATCAGATGTTAGATTTAGG
TTTCGCTGAACAAGTTGAAGATATTATTCATGAATCCTACAAAACTGATTCTGAAGACAATCCTCAGACT
TTACTTTTTTCTGCAACTTGCCCACAGTGGGTATACAAAGTTGCAAAAAAATACATGAAATCCAGATATG
AACAGGTTGACCTTGTTGGAAAAATGACTCAAAAGGCTGCAACTACTGTGGAACATTTGGCCATCCAGTG
TCATTGGTCTCAGAGGCCAGCAGTTATTGGAGATGTCCTTCAAGTCTACAGTGGGTCTGAAGGGAGGGCT
ATTATTTTCTGTGAGACCAAGAAGAATGTAACTGAAATGGCCATGAATCCACACATAAAACAGAATGCCC
AGTGTTTACATGGGGACATTGCACAGTCACAAAGAGAAATTACACTAAAAGGCTTCAGAGAAGGTAGTTT
TAAAGTTTTGGTGGCAACCAATGTGGCTGCCCGTGGTTTGGACATTCCTGAAGTTGACCTGGTGATTCAA
AGTTCTCCTCCTCAGGATGTTGAGTCCTATATCCATCGCTCTGGACGCACAGGTAGAGCTGGACGGACAG
GGATTTGTATATGTTTTTATCAACCAAGAGAAAGAGGTCAACTAAGATATGTGGAACAAAAAGCAGGAAT
TACTTTTAAACGTGTAGGTGTTCCTTCTACAATGGATTTAGTTAAATCTAAAAGCATGGATGCCATCAGG
TCTCTGGCTTCCGTTTCTTATGCTGCTGTTGATTTTTTCCGACCATCAGCTCAGAGACTGATAGAAGAGA
AAGGTGCAGTGGATGCATTGGCTGCAGCTTTAGCCCACATTTCTGGTGCATCAAGCTTTGAACCACGATC
TTTGATCACCTCTGATAAGGGGTTTGTGACCATGACTCTGGAAAGCCTAGAGGAAATACAGGATGTCAGC
TGTGCTTGGAAAGAACTTAACAGAAAGCTGAGTAGTAATGCAGTGTCTCAGATTACCAGAATGTGCCTCC
TGAAAGGAAATATGGGTGTTTGCTTTGATGTTCCTACAACTGAGTCAGAAAGGTTACAGGCAGAGTGGCA
TGATTCCGACTGGATACTCTCAGTGCCAGCCAAATTACCTGAAATTGAAGAATATTATGATGGAAACACA
TCTTCTAATTCCAGACAGAGGAGTGGCTGGTCAAGTGGTCGATCAGGCCGGTCAGGCCGGTCAGGTGGTC
GATCTGGCGGCCGGTCAGGTAGACAGAGTCGACAAGGAAGTCGCTCAGGAAGTCGACAAGATGGTAGAAG
ACGAAGTGGGAATAGAAATCGATCAAGAAGTGGGGGCCACAAACGGAGTTTTGACGCGGCCGCAATCGAT
TACCCATACGATGTTCCAGATTACGCTCTTTAGGAATTCTTCGATGTCGAGGATTACAAGGATGACGACG
ATAAGGACTATAAGGACGATGATGACAAGGACTACAAAGATGATGACGATAAATAGGGCCCGGTACCTTA
ATTAATTAAGGTACCAGGTAAGTGTACCCAATTCGCCCTATAGTGAGTCGTATTACAATTCACTCGATCG
GCTCGCTGATCAGCCTCGACTGTGCCTTCTAGTTGCCAGCCATCTGTTGTTTGCCCCTCCCCCGTGCCTT
CCTTGACCCTGGAAGGTGCCACTCCCACTGTCCTTTCCTAATAAAATGAGGAAATTGCATCGCATTGTCT
GAGTAGGTGTCATTCTATTCTGGGGGGTGGGGTGGGGCAGGACAGCAAGGGGGAGGATTGGGAAGACAAT
AGCAGGCATGCTGGGGAACGCGTAAATTGTAAGCGTTAATATTTTGTTAAAATTCGCGTTAAATTTTTGT
TAAATCAGCTCATTTTTTAACCAATAGGCCGAAATCGGCAAAATCCCTTATAAATCAAAAGAATAGACCG
AGATAGGGT
[37 nt withheld, positions 3510-3546]
AAAGAACGTGGACTCCAACGTCAAAGG
[49 nt withheld, positions 3574-3622]
T
[91 nt withheld, positions 3624-3714]
G
[124 nt withheld, positions 3716-3839]
CAGGTGGCACTTTTCGGGGAAATGTGCGCGGAACCCCTATTTGTTTATTTTTCTAAATACATTCAAATAT
GTATCCGCTCATGAGACAATAACCCTGATAAATGCTTCAATAATATTGAAAAAGGAAGAGTATGAGTATT
CAACATTTCCGTGTCGCCCTTATTCCCTTTTTTGCGGCATTTTGCCTTCCTGTTTTTGCTCACCCAGAAA
CGCTGGTGAAAGTAAAAGATGCTGAAGATCAGTTGGGTGCACGAGTGGGTTACATCGAACTGGATCTCAA
CAGCGGTAAGATCCTTGAGAGTTTTCGCCCCGAAGAACGTTTTCCAATGATGAGCACTTTTAAAGTTCTG
CTATGTGGCGCGGTATTATCCCGTATTGACGCCGGGCAAGAGCAACTCGGTCGCCGCATACACTATTCTC
AGAATGACTTGGTTGAGTACTCACCAGTCACAGAAAAGCATCTTACGGATGGCATGACAGTAAGAGAATT
ATGCAGTGCTGCCATAACCATGAGTGATAACACTGCGGCCAACTTACTTCTGACAACGATCGGAGGACCG
AAGGAGCTAACCGCTTTTTTGCACAACATGGGGGATCATGTAACTCGCCTTGATCGTTGGGAACCGGAGC
TGAATGAAGCCATACCAAACGACGAGCGTGACACCACGATGCCTGTAGCAATGGCAACAACGTTGCGCAA
ACTATTAACTGGCGAACTACTTACTCTAGCTTCCCGGCAACAATTAATAGACTGGATGGAGGCGGATAAA
GTTGCAGGACCACTTCTGCGCTCGGCCCTTCCGGCTGGCTGGTTTATTGCTGATAAATCTGGAGCCGGTG
AGCGTGGGTCTCGCGGTATCATTGCAGCACTGGGGCCAGATGGTAAGCCCTCCCGTATCGTAGTTATCTA
CACGACGGGGAGTCAGGCAACTATGGATGAACGAAATAGACAGATCGCTGAGATAGGTGCCTCACTGATT
AAGCATTGGCCTCAGGATTAGTGCTTCATCCCCGTGGCCCGTTGCTCGCGTTTGCTGGCGGTGTCCCCGG
AAGAAATATATTTGCATGTCTTTAGTTCTATGATGACACAAACCCCGCCCAGCGTCTTGTCATTGGCGAA
TTCGAACACGCAGATGCAGTCGGGGCGGCGCGGTCCGAGGTCCACTTCGCATATTAAGGTGACGCGTGTG
GCCTCGAACACCGAGCGACCCTGCAGCGACCCGCTTAACAGCGTCAACAGCGTGCCGCAGATCCCGGGGG
GCAATGAGATATGAAAAAGCCTGAACTCACCGCGACGTCTGTCGAGAAGTTTCTGATCGAAAAGTTCGAC
AGCGTCTCCGACCTGATGCAGCTCTCGGAGGGCGAAGAATCTCGTGCTTTCAGCTTCGATGTAGGAGGGC
GTGGATATGTCCTGCGGGTAAATAGCTGCGCCGATGGTTTCTACAAAGATCGTTATGTTTATCGGCACTT
TGCATCGGCCGCGCTCCCGATTCCGGAAGTGCTTGACATTGGGGAATTCAGCGAGAGCCTGACCTATTGC
ATCTCCCGCCGTGCACAGGGTGTCACGTTGCAAGACCTGCCTGAAACCGAACTGCCCGCTGTTCTGCAGC
CGGTCGCGGAGGCCATGGATGCGATCGCTGCGGCCGATCTTAGCCAGACGAGCGGGTTCGGCCCATTCGG
ACCGCAAGGAATCGGTCAATACACTACATGGCGTGATTTCATATGCGCGATTGCTGATCCCCATGTGTAT
CACTGGCAAACTGTGATGGACGACACCGTCAGTGCGTCCGTCGCGCAGGCTCTCGATGAGCTGATGCTTT
GGGCCGAGGACTGCCCCGAAGTCCGGCACCTCGTGCACGCGGATTTCGGCTCCAACAATGTCCTGACGGA
CAATGGCCGCATAACAGCGGTCATTGACTGGAGCGAGGCGATGTTCGGGGATTCCCAATACGAGGTCGCC
AACATCTTCTTCTGGAGGCCGTGGTTGGCTTGTATGGAGCAGCAGACGCGCTACTTCGAGCGGAGGCATC
CGGAGCTTGCAGGATCGCCGCGGCTCCGGGCGTATATGCTCCGCATTGGTCTTGACCAACTCTATCAGAG
CTTGGTTGACGGCAATTTCGATGATGCAGCTTGGGCGCAGGGTCGATGCGACGCAATCGTCCGATCCGGA
GCCGGGACTGTCGGGCGTACACAAATCGCCCGCAGAAGCGCGGCCGTCTGGACCGATGGCTGTGTAGAAG
TACTCGCCGATAGTGGAAACCGACGCCCCAGCACTCGTCCGGATCGGGAGATGGGGGAGGCTAACTGAAA
CACGGAAGGAGACAATACCGGAAGGAACCCGCGCTATGACGGCAATAAAAAGACAGAATAAAACGCACGG
GTGTTGGGTCGTTTGTTCATAAACGCGGGGTTCGGTCCCAGGGCTGGCACTCTGTCGATACCCCACCGAG
ACCCCATTGGGGCCAATACGCCCGCGTTTCTTCCTTTTCCCCACCCCACCCCCCAAGTTCGGGTGAAGGC
CCAGGGCTCGCAGCCAACGTCGGGGCGGCAGGCCCTGCCATAGCCACTGGCCCCGTGGGTTAGGGACGGG
GTCCCCCATGGGGAATGGTTTATGGTTCGTGGGGGTTATTATTTTGGGCGTTGCGTGGGGTCAGGTCCAC
GACTGGACTGAGCAGACAGACCCATGGTTTTTGGATGGCCTGGGCATGGACCGCATGTACTGGCGCGACA
CGAACACCGGGCGTCTGTGGCTGCCAAACACCCCCGACCCCCAAAAACCACCGCGCGGATTTCTGGCGCC
GCCGGACGAACTAAACCTGACTACGACATCTCTGCCCCTTCTTCGCTGGTACGAGGAGCGCTTTGCCTCA
GGTCATGACCAAAATCCCTTAACGTGAGTTTTCGTTCCACTGAGCGTCAGACCCCGTAGAAAAGATCAAA
GGATCTTCTTGAGATCCTTTTTTTCTGCGCGTAATCTGCTGCTTGCAAACAAAAAAACCACCGCTACCAG
CGGTGGTTTGTTTGCCGGATCAAGAGCTACCAACTCTTTTTCCGAAGGTAACTGGCTTCAGCAGAGCGCA
GATACCAAATACTGTTCTTCTAGTGTAGCCGTAGTTAGGCCACCACTTCAAGAACTCTGTAGCACCGCCT
ACATACCTCGCTCTGCTAATCCTGTTACCAGTGGCTGCTGCCAGTGGCGATAAGTCGTGTCTTACCGGGT
TGGACTCAAGACGATAGTTACCGGATAAGGCGCAGCGGTCGGGCTGAACGGGGGGTTCGTGCACACAGCC
CAGCTTGGAGCGAACGACCTACACCGAACTGAGATACCTACAGCGTGAGCTATGAGAAAGCGCCACGCTT
CCCGAAGGGAGAAAGGCGGACAGGTATCCGGTAAGCGGCAGGGTCGGAACAGGAGAGCGCACGAGGGAGC
TTCCAGGGGGAAACGCCTGGTATCTTTATAGTCCTGTCGGGTTTCGCCACCTCTGACTTGAGCGTCGATT
TTTGTGATGCTCGTCAGGGGGGCGGAGCCTATGGAAAAACGCCAGCAACGCGGCCTTTTTACGGTTCCTG
GCCTTTTGCTGGCCTTTTGCT
Features (pLannotate 1.2.2; 19 found; start..end, strand, type, name):
      1..53      +  rep_origin     RSF ori (fragment): Plasmids containing the RSF 1030 origin of replication can be propagated in E. coli cells that contain additional plasmids with compatible origins.
    121..424     +  enhancer       CMV enhancer: human cytomegalovirus immediate early enhancer
    425..628     +  promoter       CMV promoter: human cytomegalovirus (CMV) immediate early promoter
    674..692     +  promoter       T3 promoter: promoter for bacteriophage T3 RNA polymerase
    715..2808    +  CDS            DDX50 (fragment): DDX50_HUMAN - Experimental evidence at protein level: Swiss-Prot protein existence level 1. From Homo sapiens (Human).
   2941..2967    +  CDS            3xHA (fragment): three tandem HA epitope tags
   2992..3063    +  CDS            3xFLAG: three tandem FLAG® epitope tags
   3117..3135    -  promoter       T7 promoter: promoter for bacteriophage T7 RNA polymerase
   3170..3377    +  polyA_signal   bGH poly(A) signal: bovine growth hormone polyadenylation signal
   3411..3839    -  rep_origin     f1 ori (sequence partly withheld): f1 bacteriophage origin of replication; arrow indicates direction of (+) strand synthesis
   3866..3970    +  promoter       AmpR promoter: bla
   3971..4828    +  CDS            AmpR: β-lactamase; bla; confers resistance to ampicillin, carbenicillin, and related antibiotics
   4843..5022    -  CDS            UL24 (fragment): UL24_EHV1 - Protein inferred from homology: Swiss-Prot protein existence level 3. From Equine herpesvirus 1 (strain HVS25A) (EHV-1) (Equine abortion virus).
   5005..5067    +  promoter       Mini-TK promoter: minimal herpes simplex virus (HSV) thymidine kinase promoter
   5110..6147    +  CDS            HygR: hygromycin B phosphotransferase confers resistance to hygromycin
   6189..6237    +  polyA_signal   HSV TK poly(A) signal: herpes simplex virus thymidine kinase polyadenylation signal (Cole and Stacy, 1985)
   6328..6344    -  polyA_signal   bGH poly(A) signal (fragment): bovine growth hormone polyadenylation signal
   6437..6703    +  CDS            gH (fragment): GH_HHV11 - Experimental evidence at protein level: Swiss-Prot protein existence level 1. The heterodimer glycoprotein H-glycoprotein L is required for the fusion of viral and plasma membranes leading to virus entry into the host cell. Following initial binding to host receptor, membrane fusion is mediated by the fusion machinery composed of gB and the heterodimer gH/gL. May also be involved in the fusion between the virion envelope and the outer nuclear membrane during virion morphogenesis. From Human herpesvirus 1 (strain 17) (HHV-1) (Human herpes simplex virus 1).
   6788..7376    +  rep_origin     ori: high-copy-number ColE1/pMB1/pBR322/pUC origin of replication
