[The description below was written by a language model from this plasmid's Addgene catalogue record and pLannotate feature annotations shown in this document.]
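Description:
pCMV3Tag8li-hDDX50-HA is a mammalian expression plasmid for human DDX50 (DExD-box helicase 50, also known as GU2 or RH-II/GuB) carrying a C-terminal HA epitope. It is built on a pCMV-3Tag-8 backbone in which the multiple cloning site was redesigned. The plasmid is about 7.4 kb. It replicates at high copy in E. coli from a ColE1/pUC-type origin and is selected with ampicillin through the bla gene. An f1 origin is also present. For selection of stably transfected mammalian cells, a hygromycin B phosphotransferase cassette is driven by an HSV thymidine kinase promoter and terminated by the TK polyadenylation signal. The short herpesvirus "UL24" and "gH" hits in the annotation most likely reflect TK-flanking sequence around this cassette rather than functional genes.

The 2,211 bp DDX50 coding sequence lacks its own stop codon and was inserted between XhoI and NotI sites, both retained. It lies downstream of the CMV immediate-early enhancer and promoter and reads through a short linker into a single HA tag followed by a stop codon. The transcript ends at the bovine growth hormone poly(A) signal. T3 and T7 phage promoters flank the insert and serve as sequencing primer sites.

The depositor states that HA replaces the FLAG tags, yet the feature table still detects a 3xFLAG segment downstream of the HA sequence. Because this segment lies after the stated stop codon, it would not be expected to be translated. The construct suits transient or stable expression of HA-tagged DDX50 for detection or immunoprecipitation. It was deposited with a study of TRIM65-mediated ubiquitination and microRNA activity.
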