Addgene plasmid #165465: pCMV3Tag8li-hDDX50-HA
Purpose: Human DDX50 mammalian expression vector with C-terminal HA tag.
Depositing lab: Martin Dorf. Depositing organization: Harvard Medical School. Publication: TRIM65 regulates microRNA activity by ubiquitination of TNRC6. Li S, Wang L, Fu B, Berman MA, Diallo A, Dorf ME. Proc Natl Acad Sci U S A. 2014 May 13;111(19):6970-5. doi: 10.1073/pnas.1322545111. Epub 2014 Apr 28. PubMed 24778252.
Backbone
  Vector backbone: pCMV-3Tag-8 modified MCS
  Backbone manufacturer: Stratagene /Agilent
  Backbone size w/o insert (bp): 5200
  Vector type: Mammalian Expression
  Selectable markers: Hygromycin
Growth in bacteria
  Bacterial resistance: Ampicillin, 100 μg/mL
  Growth temperature: 37°C
  Growth strain: DH5alpha
  Copy number: High Copy
Gene/Insert
  Gene/Insert name: DExD-box helicase 50 (alt names: DDX50, GU2, GUB, mcdrh, RH-II/GuB; BC000272.1, NM_024045.1)
  Species: H. sapiens (human)
  Insert size (bp): 2211
  Entrez Gene: DDX50 (a.k.a. GU2, GUB, MGC3199, RH-II/GuB)
  Promoter: CMV
  Tag / fusion protein: HA (C terminal on insert)
  Cloning method: Restriction Enzyme; 5′ cloning site XhoI (not destroyed); 3′ cloning site NotI (not destroyed)
  Sequencing primers: 5′ CMV, (T3); 3′ T7, BGH polyA reverse
Resource information
  A portion of this plasmid was derived from a plasmid made by: Harvard Institute of Proteomics clone HsCD00419808, The ORFeome Collaboration, Broad Clone ID ccsbBroad304_04024, (cDNA clone MGC:3199 IMAGE:3357684).
Terms and licenses: Academic/Nonprofit Terms; Industry Terms: Not Available to Industry
Depositor comments: Backbone contains new multiple cloning site and c-terminal HA epitope replaces FLAGs. Construction: Xhoi-gcc-[DDX50 CDS 2211 bp, no stop]-Noti-a-Clai-HA tag-ctt-STOP
How to cite: pCMV3Tag8li-hDDX50-HA was a gift from Martin Dorf (Addgene plasmid # 165465 ; http://n2t.net/addgene:165465 ; RRID:Addgene_165465)
